Addgene plasmid #52989: pHL 100
Purpose: pLlac0-1:OxyS-mCherry, pLtetO-1:fhlA::gfp
Depositing lab: Han Lim. Depositing organization: University of California, Berkeley. Publication: Disruption of small RNA signaling caused by competition for Hfq. Hussein R, Lim HN. Proc Natl Acad Sci U S A. 2011 Jan 18;108(3):1110-5. doi: 10.1073/pnas.1010082108. Epub 2010 Dec 28. PubMed 21189298.
Backbone
  Vector backbone: unknown
  Backbone manufacturer: Lim lab
  Vector type: Bacterial Expression, Synthetic Biology
Growth in bacteria
  Bacterial resistance: Ampicillin, 100 μg/mL
  Growth temperature: 37°C
  Growth strain: DH5alpha
  Copy number: High Copy
Gene/Insert 1
  Gene/Insert name: OxyS sRNA
  Species: E.coli
  Promoter: pLlac0-1
  Tag / fusion protein: RBS-mCherry (C terminal on insert)
  Cloning method: Unknown
  Sequencing primers: 5′ unknown; 3′ mCherry-R
Gene/Insert 2
  Gene/Insert name: fhlA (alt name: target mRNA)
  Species: E. coli
  Mutation: −309 to +96 bp relative to start codon
  Promoter: pLtetO-1
  Tag / fusion protein: GFP (C terminal on insert)
  Cloning method: Unknown
  Sequencing primers: 5′ unknown; 3′ gfp-R
Terms and licenses: Academic/Nonprofit Terms; Industry Terms: Not Available to Industry
Depositor comments: The transcription of each sRNA was controlled by the pLlacO-1 promoter, which was induced by adding isopropyl-β-d-thiogalactopyranoside (IPTG) to the media. The part of the target mRNA that is necessary for sRNA regulation was fused to gfp and constitutively transcribed from the pLtetO-1 promoter without TetR in the system. GFP fluorescence provides a quantitative measure of target gene expression and sRNA activity.
How to cite: pHL 100 was a gift from Han Lim (Addgene plasmid # 52989 ; http://n2t.net/addgene:52989 ; RRID:Addgene_52989)
