[The description below was written by a language model from this plasmid's Addgene catalogue record.]
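Description:
pHL 100 is a high-copy bacterial expression plasmid built for synthetic-biology studies of small RNA regulation in E. coli. It is selected with ampicillin. The backbone is listed as unknown (a lab-made vector), so the origin of replication and other backbone details are not stated in the record, and no feature table is available to fill them in.

The plasmid carries two independent expression units that together form an sRNA–target reporter pair. In the first, the E. coli small RNA OxyS is transcribed from the pLlacO-1 promoter, a synthetic LacI-repressed promoter that is switched on by adding IPTG. A ribosome binding site and mCherry coding sequence lie downstream of the sRNA, so red fluorescence presumably reports transcription of the sRNA unit, although the record does not spell out this role. In the second unit, a fragment of the OxyS target gene fhlA, spanning −309 to +96 bp relative to the start codon and containing the region needed for sRNA regulation, is fused at its C-terminal end to GFP. It is driven by the pLtetO-1 promoter. Because the system is used without TetR, this promoter is unrepressed and the fhlA::gfp fusion is transcribed constitutively.

With target transcription held constant and sRNA transcription tuned by IPTG, changes in GFP fluorescence give a quantitative readout of target gene expression and OxyS activity. The construct comes from work examining how competition among RNAs for the chaperone Hfq disrupts sRNA signaling, and it suits dose-response measurements of sRNA-mediated post-transcriptional regulation in living cells.
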