>Addgene plasmid #52989 | pHL 100 | addgene partial sequence | sequence record 83865 | GFP-R 5'-CCATCTAATTCAACAAGAATTGGGACAAC-3'
TACGCATGCTCTCACACAGCGAGGCCAGATCGGGCTGCTGCAATAGTGTCCGAGTGATGTCGAACAACCC
TTGTTGTCCGAGATCACTCATCGGTGTATATGACATTTTGTTCTTCCAGGAAAGCACCGCAAAGCGGTGC
AAAAGGTCATTGACTAACTATAGGAGATTTAGAATTTTATTAGCATATACGCGGAAGCGGTTCGGCGTGT
GGTGTCGACAGTATCTCTATCACTGATAGGGATGTCAATCTCTATCACTGATAGGGACTCGAGGTGAAGA
CGAAAGGGCCTCGTGATACGCCTATTTTTATAGGTTAATGTCATGATAATAATGGTTTCTTAGACGTCAG
GTGGCACTTTTCGGGGAAATGTGCGCGGAACCCCTATTTGTTTATTTTTCTAAATACATTCAAATATGTA
TCCGCTCATGAGACAATAACCCTGATAAATGCTTCAATAATATTGAAAAAGGAAGAGTATGAGTATTCAA
CATTTCCGTGTCGCCCTTATTCCCTTTTTTGCGGCATTTTGCCTTCCTGTTTTTGCTCACCCAGAAACGC
TGGTGAAAGTAAAAGATGCTGAAGATCAGTTGGGTGCACGAGTGGGTTACATCGAACTGGATCTCAACAG
CGGTAAGATCCTTGAGAGTTTTCGCCCCGAAGAACGTTTTCC
