>Addgene plasmid #52989 | pHL 100 | addgene partial sequence | sequence record 84116 | GFP-F 5'-GGTCCTTCTTGAGTTTGTAAC-3'
ATAAAAGCTAGCTTGGCTGTTTTGGCGGATGAGAGAAGATTTTCAGCCTGATACAGATTAAATCAGAACG
CAGAAGCGGTCTGATAAAACAGAATTTGCCTGGCGGCAGTAGCGCGGTGGTCCCACCTGACCCCATGCCG
AACTCAGAAGTGAAACGCCGTAGCGCCGATGGTAGTGTGGGGTCTCCCCATGCGAGAGTAGGGAACTGCC
AGGCATCAAATAAAACGAAAGGCTCAGTCGAAAGACTGGGCCTTTCGTTTTATCTGTTGTTTGTCGGTGA
ACGCTCTCCTGAGTAGGACAAATCCGCCGGGAGCGGATTTGAACGTTGCGAAGCAACGGCCCGGAGGGTG
GCGGGCAGGACGCCCGCCATAAACTGCCAGGCATCAAATTAAGCAGAAGGCCATCCTGACGGATGGCCTT
TTTGCGTTTCTACAAACTCTTTTGTTTATTTTTCTAAATACATT
