>Addgene plasmid #52989 | pHL 100 | addgene partial sequence | sequence record 103089 | mCherry-R 5'-TTGGTCACCTTCAGCTTGG-3'
CCCTCGCCCTCGATCTCGAACTCGTGGCCGTTCACGGAGCCCTCCATGTGCACCTTGAAGCGCATGAACT
CCTTGATGATGGCCATGTTATCCTCCTCGCCCTTGCTCACCATCGTACGTTTCTCCTCTTTAATAAGCTT
TGAGCCTGGCTTATCGCCGGGCTTTTTTATGGCAAAAAAAAGCGGATCCTGGAGATCCGCAAAAGTTCAC
GTTGGCTTTAGTTATTCGAGTTGAGAAACTCTCGAAACGGGCAGTGACTTCAAGGGTTAAAAGAGGTGCC
GCTCCGTTTCCCGGGAGTATCTTGTTATCCGCTCACAATGTCAATGTTATCCGCTCACATTTATGGATCC
TGAGCGGATACATATTTGAATGTATTTAGAAAAATAAACAAAAGAGTTTGTAGAAACGCAAAAAGGCCAT
CCGTCAGGATGGCCTTCTGCTTAATTTGATGCCTGGCAGTTTATGGCGGGCGTCCTGCCCGCCACCCTCC
GGGCCGTTGCTTCGCAACGTTCAAATCCGCTCCCGGCGGATTTGTCCTACTCAGGAGAGCGTTCACCGAC
AAACAACAGATAAAACGAAAGGCCCAGTCTTTCGACTGAGCCTTTCGTTTTATTTGATGCCTGGCAGTTC
CCTACTCTCGCATGGGGAGACCCCACACTACCATCGGCGCTACGGCGTTTCACTTCTGAGTTCGGCATGG
GGTCAGGTGGGACCACCGCGCTACTGCCGCCAGGCAAATTCTGTTTTATCAGACCGCTTCTGCGTTCTGA
